Addgene plasmid #142600: TFORF0333
Purpose: Lentiviral vector for overexpressing transcription factor ORFs with unique 24-bp barcodes. Barcodes facilitate identification of transcription factors in pooled screens.
Depositing lab: Feng Zhang. Depositing organization: Broad Institute. Publication: A transcription factor atlas of directed differentiation. Joung J, Ma S, Tay T, Geiger-Schuller KR, Kirchgatterer PC, Verdine VK, Guo B, Arias-Garcia MA, Allen WE, Singh A, Kuksenko O, Abudayyeh OO, Gootenberg JS, Fu Z, Macrae RK, Buenrostro JD, Regev A, Zhang F. Cell. 2023 Jan 5;186(1):209-229.e26. doi: 10.1016/j.cell.2022.11.026. PubMed 36608654.
Backbone
  Vector backbone: pLX_TRC317
  Backbone manufacturer: Broad Institute Genetic Perturbation Platform
  Backbone size w/o insert (bp): 8264
  Vector type: Mammalian Expression, Lentiviral
  Selectable markers: Puromycin
Growth in bacteria
  Bacterial resistance: Ampicillin, 100 μg/mL
  Growth temperature: 37°C
  Growth strain: NEB Stable
  Copy number: High Copy
Gene/Insert
  Gene/Insert name: ZNF333
  Species: H. sapiens (human)
  Insert size (bp): 2099
  Entrez Gene: ZNF333
  Promoter: EF1a
  Cloning method: Unknown
  Sequencing primers: 5′ GGGTGGAGACTGAAGTTAGGCCAG; 3′ CACATAGCGTAAAAGGAGCAACATAG
Terms and licenses: Academic/Nonprofit Terms; Industry Terms: Not Available to Industry
Depositor comments: XM_011528362,NM_032433,XM_017027367,ENST00000292530 . The transcription factor ORF portion of this plasmid was synthesized by Genewiz. Please test multiple small colonies in case of plasmid recombination. To make this collection available in a timely manner, a portion of this collection was not fully sequenced by Addgene. If an Addgene verified full plasmid sequence is not available, please contact us prior to placing an order to request the full sequence.
How to cite: TFORF0333 was a gift from Feng Zhang (Addgene plasmid # 142600 ; http://n2t.net/addgene:142600 ; RRID:Addgene_142600)
