[The description below was written by a language model from this plasmid's Addgene catalogue record and pLannotate feature annotations shown in this document.]
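Description:
TFORF0333 is a lentiviral mammalian expression plasmid built on the pLX_TRC317 backbone and carrying the human zinc-finger gene ZNF333 as one member of a barcoded transcription factor ORF collection. In bacteria it is maintained through a high-copy ColE1/pUC-type origin with ampicillin resistance (AmpR under its own bla promoter). An f1 origin and remnants of a lac/lacZα cloning region flanked by T7 and T3 promoters are also present in the backbone. The depositor notes that the plasmid can recombine, which is a common concern with LTR-containing vectors.

The viral portion has a third-generation, self-inactivating layout. An RSV promoter drives a truncated HIV-1 5' LTR, followed by the Ψ packaging signal with a partial gag sequence, the Rev response element for Rev-dependent nuclear export of the genomic RNA, a cPPT/CTS element, and a ΔU3 3' LTR followed by an SV40 polyadenylation signal. Within this transfer cassette, an SV40 early promoter/origin region precedes a puromycin N-acetyltransferase gene for selecting transduced cells. A separate EF-1α promoter drives the roughly 2.1 kb ZNF333 ORF, with a WPRE downstream to enhance transcript expression. The automated annotation matches ZNF333 only as two fragments at either end of the insert region, leaving the middle unlabelled. This probably reflects the limits of database matching or isoform differences rather than a truncated insert, but the record does not settle the point.

According to the catalogue entry, each ORF is paired with a unique 24-bp barcode. The barcode is not annotated in the feature table, so its position is not stated. The barcode allows the overexpressed transcription factor to be identified in pooled screens, such as those examining directed cell differentiation.
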