Features (pLannotate 1.2.2; 32 found; start..end, strand, type, name):
      5..231     +  promoter       RSV promoter: Rous sarcoma virus enhancer/promoter
    232..412     +  LTR            5' LTR (truncated): truncated 5' long terminal repeat (LTR) from HIV-1
    459..584     +  misc_feature   HIV-1 Ψ: packaging signal of human immunodeficiency virus type 1
    568..931     +  CDS            HIV-1 gag (fragment): gag protein from human immunodeficiency virus 1; gag
   1077..1310    +  misc_feature   RRE: The Rev response element (RRE) of HIV-1 allows for Rev-dependent mRNA export from the nucleus to the cytoplasm.
   1687..1713    +  CDS            Rev (fragment): human immunodeficiency virus 1 (HIV-1) Rev protein; rev; enhances nuclear export of unspliced and incompletely spliced viral mRNAs
   1720..1743    +  promoter       SV40 promoter (fragment): SV40 early promoter
   1744..1815    +  promoter       SV40 promoter (fragment): SV40 enhancer and early promoter
   1839..1974    +  rep_origin     SV40 ori: SV40 origin of replication
   2020..2616    +  CDS            PuroR (fragment): puromycin N-acetyltransferase; pac from Streptomyces; confers resistance to puromycin
   2665..2782    +  misc_feature   cPPT/CTS: central polypurine tract and central termination sequence of HIV-1
   2847..2913    +  CDS            small t antigen (fragment): SV40 (simian virus 40) small t antigen
   2920..4098    +  promoter       EF-1α promoter: strong constitutive promoter for human elongation factor EF-1α
   4115..5188    +  CDS            ZNF333 (fragment): ZN333_HUMAN - Also known as KIAA1806. Experimental evidence at protein level: Swiss-Prot protein existence level 1. May be involved in transcriptional regulation. From Homo sapiens (Human).
   6035..6109    +  CDS            ZNF333 (fragment): ZN333_HUMAN - Also known as KIAA1806. Experimental evidence at protein level: Swiss-Prot protein existence level 1. May be involved in transcriptional regulation. From Homo sapiens (Human).
   6125..6178    +  promoter       U6 promoter (fragment): RNA polymerase III promoter for human U6 snRNA
   6220..6808    +  misc_feature   WPRE: woodchuck hepatitis virus posttranscriptional regulatory element
   6859..6878    +  misc_feature   cPPT/CTS (fragment): central polypurine tract and central termination sequence of HIV-1
   6880..7113    +  LTR            3' LTR (ΔU3): self-inactivating 3' long terminal repeat (LTR) from HIV-1
   7191..7312    +  polyA_signal   SV40 poly(A) signal: SV40 polyadenylation signal
   7352..7487    +  rep_origin     SV40 ori: SV40 origin of replication
   7508..7526    -  promoter       T7 promoter: promoter for bacteriophage T7 RNA polymerase
   7534..7689    +  CDS            lacZα (fragment): LacZα fragment of β-galactosidase; lacZ fragment
   7694..8122    +  rep_origin     f1 ori (sequence partly withheld): f1 bacteriophage origin of replication; arrow indicates direction of (+) strand synthesis
   8175..8279    +  promoter       AmpR promoter: bla
   8280..9140    +  CDS            AmpR: β-lactamase; bla; confers resistance to ampicillin, carbenicillin, and related antibiotics
   9311..9899    +  rep_origin     ori: high-copy-number ColE1/pMB1/pBR322/pUC origin of replication
  10082..10174   +  CDS            lacI (fragment): lac repressor; lacI; The lac repressor binds to the lac operator to inhibit transcription in E. coli. This inhibition can be relieved by adding lactose or isopropyl-β-D-thiogalactopyranoside (IPTG).
  10187..10208   +  protein_bind   CAP binding site: CAP binding activates transcription in the presence of cAMP. E. coli catabolite activator protein
  10223..10253   +  promoter       lac promoter: promoter for the E. coli lac operon
  10261..10277   +  protein_bind   lac operator: The lac repressor binds to the lac operator to inhibit transcription in E. coli. This inhibition can be relieved by adding lactose or isopropyl-β-D-thiogalactopyranoside (IPTG). lac repressor encoded by lacI
  10322..10340   +  promoter       T3 promoter: promoter for bacteriophage T3 RNA polymerase
>Addgene plasmid #142600 | TFORF0333 | addgene full sequence | sequence record 395997 | Addgene NGS Result
TTAATGTAGTCTTATGCAATACTCTTGTAGTCTTGCAACATGGTAACGATGAGTTAGCAACATGCCTTAC
AAGGAGAGAAAAAGCACCGTGCATGCCGATTGGTGGAAGTAAGGTGGTACGATCGTGCCTTATTAGGAAG
GCAACAGACGGGTCTGACATGGATTGGACGAACCACTGAATTGCCGCATTGCAGAGATATTGTATTTAAG
TGCCTAGCTCGATACATAAACGGGTCTCTCTGGTTAGACCAGATCTGAGCCTGGGAGCTCTCTGGCTAAC
TAGGGAACCCACTGCTTAAGCCTCAATAAAGCTTGCCTTGAGTGCTTCAAGTAGTGTGTGCCCGTCTGTT
GTGTGACTCTGGTAACTAGAGATCCCTCAGACCCTTTTAGTCAGTGTGGAAAATCTCTAGCAGTGGCGCC
CGAACAGGGACTTGAAAGCGAAAGGGAAACCAGAGGAGCTCTCTCGACGCAGGACTCGGCTTGCTGAAGC
GCGCACGGCAAGAGGCGAGGGGCGGCGACTGGTGAGTACGCCAAAAATTTTGACTAGCGGAGGCTAGAAG
GAGAGAGATGGGTGCGAGAGCGTCAGTATTAAGCGGGGGAGAATTAGATCGCGATGGGAAAAAATTCGGT
TAAGGCCAGGGGGAAAGAAAAAATATAAATTAAAACATATAGTATGGGCAAGCAGGGAGCTAGAACGATT
CGCAGTTAATCCTGGCCTGTTAGAAACATCAGAAGGCTGTAGACAAATACTGGGACAGCTACAACCATCC
CTTCAGACAGGATCAGAAGAACTTAGATCATTATATAATACAGTAGCAACCCTCTATTGTGTGCATCAAA
GGATAGAGATAAAAGACACCAAGGAAGCTTTAGACAAGATAGAGGAAGAGCAAAACAAAAGTAAGACCAC
CGCACAGCAAGCGGCCGCTGATCTTCAGACCTGGAGGAGGAGATATGAGGGACAATTGGAGAAGTGAATT
ATATAAATATAAAGTAGTAAAAATTGAACCATTAGGAGTAGCACCCACCAAGGCAAAGAGAAGAGTGGTG
CAGAGAGAAAAAAGAGCAGTGGGAATAGGAGCTTTGTTCCTTGGGTTCTTGGGAGCAGCAGGAAGCACTA
TGGGCGCAGCGTCAATGACGCTGACGGTACAGGCCAGACAATTATTGTCTGGTATAGTGCAGCAGCAGAA
CAATTTGCTGAGGGCTATTGAGGCGCAACAGCATCTGTTGCAACTCACAGTCTGGGGCATCAAGCAGCTC
CAGGCAAGAATCCTGGCTGTGGAAAGATACCTAAAGGATCAACAGCTCCTGGGGATTTGGGGTTGCTCTG
GAAAACTCATTTGCACCACTGCTGTGCCTTGGAATGCTAGTTGGAGTAATAAATCTCTGGAACAGATTTG
GAATCACACGACCTGGATGGAGTGGGACAGAGAAATTAACAATTACACAAGCTTAATACACTCCTTAATT
GAAGAATCGCAAAACCAGCAAGAAAAGAATGAACAAGAATTATTGGAATTAGATAAATGGGCAAGTTTGT
GGAATTGGTTTAACATAACAAATTGGCTGTGGTATATAAAATTATTCATAATGATAGTAGGAGGCTTGGT
AGGTTTAAGAATAGTTTTTGCTGTACTTTCTATAGTGAATAGAGTTAGGCAGGGATATTCACCATTATCG
TTTCAGACCCACCTCCCAACCCCGAGGGGACCCATGCATTGCATCTCAATTAGTCAGCAACCAGGTGTGG
AAAGTCCCCAGGCTCCCCAGCAGGCAGAAGTATGCAAAGCATGCGTCTCAATTAGTCAGCAACCATAGTC
CCGCCCCTAACTCCGCCCATCCCGCCCCTAACTCCGCCCAGTTCCGCCCATTCTCCGCCCCATGGCTGAC
TAATTTTTTTTATTTATGCAGAGGCCGAGGCCGCCTCGGCCTCTGAGCTATTCCAGAAGTAGTGAGGAGG
CTTTTTTGGAGGCCTAGGCTTTTGCAAAAAGCTTTCTAGAGGTACCACCGGAGCTTACCATGACCGAGTA
CAAGCCCACGGTGCGCCTCGCCACCCGCGACGACGTCCCCAGGGCCGTACGCACCCTCGCCGCCGCGTTC
GCCGACTACCCCGCCACGCGCCACACCGTCGATCCGGACCGCCACATCGAGCGGGTCACCGAGCTGCAAG
AACTCTTCCTCACGCGCGTCGGGCTCGACATCGGCAAGGTGTGGGTCGCGGACGACGGCGCCGCCGTGGC
GGTCTGGACCACGCCGGAGAGCGTCGAAGCGGGGGCGGTGTTCGCCGAGATCGGCCCGCGCATGGCCGAG
TTGAGCGGTTCCCGGCTGGCCGCGCAGCAACAGATGGAAGGCCTCCTGGCGCCGCACCGGCCCAAGGAGC
CCGCGTGGTTCCTGGCCACCGTCGGCGTCTCGCCCGACCACCAGGGCAAGGGTCTGGGCAGCGCCGTCGT
GCTCCCCGGAGTGGAGGCGGCCGAGCGCGCCGGGGTGCCCGCCTTCCTGGAGACCTCCGCGCCCCGCAAC
CTCCCCTTCTACGAGCGGCTCGGCTTCACCGTCACCGCCGACGTCGAGGTGCCCGAAGGACCGCGCACCT
GGTGCATGACCCGCAAGCCCGGTGCCAGTTAACGAATTCTAGATCTTGAGACAAATGGCAGTATTCATCC
ACAATTTTAAAAGAAAAGGGGGGATTGGGGGGTACAGTGCAGGGGAAAGAATAGTAGACATAATAGCAAC
AGACATACAAACTAAAGAATTACAAAAACAAATTACAAAAATTCAAAATTTTCGGGTTTATTACAGGGAC
AGCAGAGATCCACTTTGGCGCCGGCTCGAGGCCTGCAGGTGCAAAGATGGATAAAGTTTTAAACAGAGAG
GAATCTTTGCAGCTAATGGACCTTCTAGGTCTTGAAAGGAGTGGGAATTGGCTCCGGTGCCCGTCAGTGG
GCAGAGCGCACATCGCCCACAGTCCCCGAGAAGTTGGGGGGAGGGGTCGGCAATTGAACCGGTGCCTAGA
GAAGGTGGCGCGGGGTAAACTGGGAAAGTGATGTCGTGTACTGGCTCCGCCTTTTTCCCGAGGGTGGGGG
AGAACCGTATATAAGTGCAGTAGTCGCCGTGAACGTTCTTTTTCGCAACGGGTTTGCCGCCAGAACACAG
GTAAGTGCCGTGTGTGGTTCCCGCGGGCCTGGCCTCTTTACGGGTTATGGCCCTTGCGTGCCTTGAATTA
CTTCCACCTGGCTGCAGTACGTGATTCTTGATCCCGAGCTTCGGGTTGGAAGTGGGTGGGAGAGTTCGAG
GCCTTGCGCTTAAGGAGCCCCTTCGCCTCGTGCTTGAGTTGAGGCCTGGCCTGGGCGCTGGGGCCGCCGC
GTGCGAATCTGGTGGCACCTTCGCGCCTGTCTCGCTGCTTTCGATAAGTCTCTAGCCATTTAAAATTTTT
GATGACCTGCTGCGACGCTTTTTTTCTGGCAAGATAGTCTTGTAAATGCGGGCCAAGATCTGCACACTGG
TATTTCGGTTTTTGGGGCCGCGGGCGGCGACGGGGCCCGTGCGTCCCAGCGCACATGTTCGGCGAGGCGG
GGCCTGCGAGCGCGGCCACCGAGAATCGGACGGGGGTAGTCTCAAGCTGGCCGGCCTGCTCTGGTGCCTG
GCCTCGCGCCGCCGTGTATCGCCCCGCCCTGGGCGGCAAGGCTGGCCCGGTCGGCACCAGTTGCGTGAGC
GGAAAGATGGCCGCTTCCCGGCCCTGCTGCAGGGAGCTCAAAATGGAGGACGCGGCGCTCGGGAGAGCGG
GCGGGTGAGTCACCCACACAAAGGAAAAGGGCCTTTCCGTCCTCAGCCGTCGCTTCATGTGACTCCACGG
AGTACCGGGCGCCGTCCAGGCACCTCGATTAGTTCTCGAGCTTTTGGAGTACGTCGTCTTTAGGTTGGGG
GGAGGGGTTTTATGCGATGGAGTTTCCCCACACTGAGTGGGTGGAGACTGAAGTTAGGCCAGCTTGGCAC
TTGATGTAATTCTCCTTGGAATTTGCCCTTTTTGAGTTTGGATCTTGGTTCATTCTCAAGCCTCAGACAG
TGGTTCAAAGTTTTTTTCTTCCATTTCAGGTGTCGTGAGGCTAGCACCGCCACCATGGAATCCGTCACCT
TTGAGGATGTGGCCGTGGAGTTCATCCAGGAGTGGGCATTGCTGGACAGCGCACGGAGGAGCCTGTGCAA
ATACAGGATGCTTGACCAGTGCAGGACCCTGGCCTCCAGGGGAACTCCACCATGCAAACCCAGTTGTGTC
TCCCAGCTGGGGCAAAGAGCAGAGCCAAAGGCAACAGAACGAGGGATTCTCCGTGCCACAGGTGTTGCCT
GGGAATCTCAACTTAAACCCGAAGAGTTGCCTTCTATGCAGGATCTTTTGGAAGAAGCATCCTCCAGGGA
CATGCAAATGGGGCCGGGGCTGTTCCTGAGGATGCAGCTGGTGCCCTCCATAGAAGAGAGGGAGACACCA
TTGACTCGAGAGGACCGGCCAGCTCTCCAGGAGCCGCCTTGGTCTCTGGGATGCACGGGACTGAAGGCCG
CTATGCAGATTCAGAGGGTGGTGATACCAGTGCCTACTCTGGGCCACCGCAACCCATGGGTGGCCAGGGA
TTCTGCTGTGCCTGCACGTGACCCTGCCTGGCTTCAGGAGGACAAAGTGGAGGAAGAAGCTATGGCTCCT
GGGCTGCCAACCGCCTGTTCACAGGAACCAGTCACCTTTGCAGATGTGGCTGTGGTGTTCACCCCAGAAG
AATGGGTGTTTCTGGACTCTACTCAGAGGAGCCTGTATAGAGATGTGATGCTGGAGAACTACAGGAACCT
GGCCTCTGTGGCTGATCAACTGTGCAAACCCAATGCGTTGTCTTATTTGGAAGAAAGAGGAGAGCAGTGG
ACCACTGACAGGGGCGTCCTCTCAGACACCTGTGCAGAACCTCAGTGTCAACCCCAAGAGGCAATTCCTA
GCCAAGATACTTTTACAGAGATCCTGTCCATTGATGTGAAAGGGGAGCAACCTCAGCCTGGAGAAAAACT
CTATAAATATAATGAACTTGAGAAACCTTTTAACAGCATTGAACCACTTTTCCAGTACCAGAGAATTCAT
GCTGGAGAGGCATCCTGTGAATGTCAAGAGATTAGAAATTCCTTCTTCCAGAGTGCCCACCTAATTGTGC
CCGAGAAAATCCGTAGTGGGGATAAATCCTATGCATGTAACAAATGTGAAAAATCCTTCAGATACAGCTC
TGACCTTATCAGGCATGAGAAGACTCATACTGCAGAGAAGTGCTTTGACTGTCAAGAATGTGGGCAAGCC
TTCAAATATTCCTCGAATCTCCGGCGACACATGAGAACCCATACCGGAGAGAAGCCATTTGAATGTAGTC
AGTGTGGGAAAACCTTCACGAGGAACTTTAACCTGATTTTGCACCAGAGAAACCACACAGGAGAGAAGCC
CTACGAGTGTAAAGATTGTGGGAAAGCCTTCAATCAGCCATCATCCCTCAGGAGCCACGTGAGAACTCAC
ACTGGAGAGAAGCCCTTTGAATGCAGCCAGTGTGGGAAAGCCTTCAGGGAACACTCTTCACTGAAGACAC
ATCTGCGAACCCATACCAGAGAGAAACCATATGAATGCAACCAGTGTGGCAAGCCCTTCCGGACGAGCAC
TCATCTGAACGTGCACAAGAGGATACACACAGGGGAGAAACTGTATGAGTGCGCGACTTGCGGTCAGGTC
TTGAGTCGTCTTTCAACCCTGAAGAGTCACATGCGAACTCACACTGGAGAGAAGCCCTATGTGTGCCAGG
AATGTGGGCGAGCCTTCAGTGAGCCCTCATCCCTCAGGAAACATGCAAGGACTCACAGTGGCAAGAAGCC
CTATGCATGCCAGGAATGCGGGCGAGCCTTTGGTCAGTCTTCACATCTTATTGTACATGTGAGAACACAC
AGTGCCGGGAGACCCTATCAATGTAATCAGTGTGAGAAAGCCTTCAGGCACAGCTCCTCACTCACTGTAC
ACAAAAGAACCCATGTGGGAAGAGAGACCATTAGGAATGGCAGCCTGCCTTTATCCATGTCTCATCCATA
CTGTGGGCCCCTTGCTAATTAGTAATGAACTAGTCCGTAACTTGAAAGTATTTCGATTTCTTGGCTTTAT
ATATCTTGTGGAAAGGACGAGCTTCTTCATCCCGTTTCACCACAACGCGTTAAGTCGACAATCAACCTCT
GGATTACAAAATTTGTGAAAGATTGACTGGTATTCTTAACTATGTTGCTCCTTTTACGCTATGTGGATAC
GCTGCTTTAATGCCTTTGTATCATGCTATTGCTTCCCGTATGGCTTTCATTTTCTCCTCCTTGTATAAAT
CCTGGTTGCTGTCTCTTTATGAGGAGTTGTGGCCCGTTGTCAGGCAACGTGGCGTGGTGTGCACTGTGTT
TGCTGACGCAACCCCCACTGGTTGGGGCATTGCCACCACCTGTCAGCTCCTTTCCGGGACTTTCGCTTTC
CCCCTCCCTATTGCCACGGCGGAACTCATCGCCGCCTGCCTTGCCCGCTGCTGGACAGGGGCTCGGCTGT
TGGGCACTGACAATTCCGTGGTGTTGTCGGGGAAATCATCGTCCTTTCCTTGGCTGCTCGCCTGTGTTGC
CACCTGGATTCTGCGCGGGACGTCCTTCTGCTACGTCCCTTCGGCCCTCAATCCAGCGGACCTTCCTTCC
CGCGGCCTGCTGCCGGCTCTGCGGCCTCTTCCGCGTCTTCGCCTTCGCCCTCAGACGAGTCGGATCTCCC
TTTGGGCCGCCTCCCCGCGTCGACTTTAAGACCAATGACTTACAAGGCAGCTGTAGATCTTAGCCACTTT
TTAAAAGAAAAGGGGGGACTGGAAGGGCTAATTCACTCCCAACGAAGACAAGATCTGCTTTTTGCTTGTA
CTGGGTCTCTCTGGTTAGACCAGATCTGAGCCTGGGAGCTCTCTGGCTAACTAGGGAACCCACTGCTTAA
GCCTCAATAAAGCTTGCCTTGAGTGCTTCAAGTAGTGTGTGCCCGTCTGTTGTGTGACTCTGGTAACTAG
AGATCCCTCAGACCCTTTTAGTCAGTGTGGAAAATCTCTAGCAGTACGTATAGTAGTTCATGTCATCTTA
TTATTCAGTATTTATAACTTGCAAAGAAATGAATATCAGAGAGTGAGAGGAACTTGTTTATTGCAGCTTA
TAATGGTTACAAATAAAGCAATAGCATCACAAATTTCACAAATAAAGCATTTTTTTCACTGCATTCTAGT
TGTGGTTTGTCCAAACTCATCAATGTATCTTATCATGTCTGGCTCTAGCTATCCCGCCCCTAACTCCGCC
CATCCCGCCCCTAACTCCGCCCAGTTCCGCCCATTCTCCGCCCCATGGCTGACTAATTTTTTTTATTTAT
GCAGAGGCCGAGGCCGCCTCGGCCTCTGAGCTATTCCAGAAGTAGTGAGGAGGCTTTTTTGGAGGCCTAG
GGACGTACCCAATTCGCCCTATAGTGAGTCGTATTACGCGCGCTCACTGGCCGTCGTTTTACAACGTCGT
GACTGGGAAAACCCTGGCGTTACCCAACTTAATCGCCTTGCAGCACATCCCCCTTTCGCCAGCTGGCGTA
ATAGCGAAGAGGCCCGCACCGATCGCCCTTCCCAACAGTTGCGCAGCCTGAATGGCGAATGGG
[124 nt withheld, positions 7694-7817]
C
[91 nt withheld, positions 7819-7909]
A
[49 nt withheld, positions 7911-7959]
CCTTTGACGTTGGAGTCCACGTTCTTT
[37 nt withheld, positions 7987-8023]
ACCCTATCTCGGTCTATTCTTTTGATTTATAAGGGATTTTGCCGATTTCGGCCTATTGGTTAAAAAATGA
GCTGATTTAACAAAAATTTAACGCGAATTTTAACAAAATATTAACGCTTACAATTTAGGTGGCACTTTTC
GGGGAAATGTGCGCGGAACCCCTATTTGTTTATTTTTCTAAATACATTCAAATATGTATCCGCTCATGAG
ACAATAACCCTGATAAATGCTTCAATAATATTGAAAAAGGAAGAGTATGAGTATTCAACATTTCCGTGTC
GCCCTTATTCCCTTTTTTGCGGCATTTTGCCTTCCTGTTTTTGCTCACCCAGAAACGCTGGTGAAAGTAA
AAGATGCTGAAGATCAGTTGGGTGCACGAGTGGGTTACATCGAACTGGATCTCAACAGCGGTAAGATCCT
TGAGAGTTTTCGCCCCGAAGAACGTTTTCCAATGATGAGCACTTTTAAAGTTCTGCTATGTGGCGCGGTA
TTATCCCGTATTGACGCCGGGCAAGAGCAACTCGGTCGCCGCATACACTATTCTCAGAATGACTTGGTTG
AGTACTCACCAGTCACAGAAAAGCATCTTACGGATGGCATGACAGTAAGAGAATTATGCAGTGCTGCCAT
AACCATGAGTGATAACACTGCGGCCAACTTACTTCTGACAACGATCGGAGGACCGAAGGAGCTAACCGCT
TTTTTGCACAACATGGGGGATCATGTAACTCGCCTTGATCGTTGGGAACCGGAGCTGAATGAAGCCATAC
CAAACGACGAGCGTGACACCACGATGCCTGTAGCAATGGCAACAACGTTGCGCAAACTATTAACTGGCGA
ACTACTTACTCTAGCTTCCCGGCAACAATTAATAGACTGGATGGAGGCGGATAAAGTTGCAGGACCACTT
CTGCGCTCGGCCCTTCCGGCTGGCTGGTTTATTGCTGATAAATCTGGAGCCGGTGAGCGTGGGTCTCGCG
GTATCATTGCAGCACTGGGGCCAGATGGTAAGCCCTCCCGTATCGTAGTTATCTACACGACGGGGAGTCA
GGCAACTATGGATGAACGAAATAGACAGATCGCTGAGATAGGTGCCTCACTGATTAAGCATTGGTAACTG
TCAGACCAAGTTTACTCATATATACTTTAGATTGATTTAAAACTTCATTTTTAATTTAAAAGGATCTAGG
TGAAGATCCTTTTTGATAATCTCATGACCAAAATCCCTTAACGTGAGTTTTCGTTCCACTGAGCGTCAGA
CCCCGTAGAAAAGATCAAAGGATCTTCTTGAGATCCTTTTTTTCTGCGCGTAATCTGCTGCTTGCAAACA
AAAAAACCACCGCTACCAGCGGTGGTTTGTTTGCCGGATCAAGAGCTACCAACTCTTTTTCCGAAGGTAA
CTGGCTTCAGCAGAGCGCAGATACCAAATACTGTTCTTCTAGTGTAGCCGTAGTTAGGCCACCACTTCAA
GAACTCTGTAGCACCGCCTACATACCTCGCTCTGCTAATCCTGTTACCAGTGGCTGCTGCCAGTGGCGAT
AAGTCGTGTCTTACCGGGTTGGACTCAAGACGATAGTTACCGGATAAGGCGCAGCGGTCGGGCTGAACGG
GGGGTTCGTGCACACAGCCCAGCTTGGAGCGAACGACCTACACCGAACTGAGATACCTACAGCGTGAGCT
ATGAGAAAGCGCCACGCTTCCCGAAGGGAGAAAGGCGGACAGGTATCCGGTAAGCGGCAGGGTCGGAACA
GGAGAGCGCACGAGGGAGCTTCCAGGGGGAAACGCCTGGTATCTTTATAGTCCTGTCGGGTTTCGCCACC
TCTGACTTGAGCGTCGATTTTTGTGATGCTCGTCAGGGGGGCGGAGCCTATGGAAAAACGCCAGCAACGC
GGCCTTTTTACGGTTCCTGGCCTTTTGCTGGCCTTTTGCTCACATGTTCTTTCCTGCGTTATCCCCTGAT
TCTGTGGATAACCGTATTACCGCCTTTGAGTGAGCTGATACCGCTCGCCGCAGCCGAACGACCGAGCGCA
GCGAGTCAGTGAGCGAGGAAGCGGAAGAGCGCCCAATACGCAAACCGCCTCTCCCCGCGCGTTGGCCGAT
TCATTAATGCAGCTGGCACGACAGGTTTCCCGACTGGAAAGCGGGCAGTGAGCGCAACGCAATTAATGTG
AGTTAGCTCACTCATTAGGCACCCCAGGCTTTACACTTTATGCTTCCGGCTCGTATGTTGTGTGGAATTG
TGAGCGGATAACAATTTCACACAGGAAACAGCTATGACCATGATTACGCCAAGCGCGCAATTAACCCTCA
CTAAAGGGAACAAAAGCTGGAGCTGCAAGC
