>Addgene plasmid #142600 | TFORF0333 | depositor partial sequence | sequence record 279938 | Insert
ACCGCCACCATGGAATCCGTCACCTTTGAGGATGTGGCCGTGGAGTTCATCCAGGAGTGGGCATTGCTGG
ACAGCGCACGGAGGAGCCTGTGCAAATACAGGATGCTTGACCAGTGCAGGACCCTGGCCTCCAGGGGAAC
TCCACCATGCAAACCCAGTTGTGTCTCCCAGCTGGGGCAAAGAGCAGAGCCAAAGGCAACAGAACGAGGG
ATTCTCCGTGCCACAGGTGTTGCCTGGGAATCTCAACTTAAACCCGAAGAGTTGCCTTCTATGCAGGATC
TTTTGGAAGAAGCATCCTCCAGGGACATGCAAATGGGGCCGGGGCTGTTCCTGAGGATGCAGCTGGTGCC
CTCCATAGAAGAGAGGGAGACACCATTGACTCGAGAGGACCGGCCAGCTCTCCAGGAGCCGCCTTGGTCT
CTGGGATGCACGGGACTGAAGGCCGCTATGCAGATTCAGAGGGTGGTGATACCAGTGCCTACTCTGGGCC
ACCGCAACCCATGGGTGGCCAGGGATTCTGCTGTGCCTGCACGTGACCCTGCCTGGCTTCAGGAGGACAA
AGTGGAGGAAGAAGCTATGGCTCCTGGGCTGCCAACCGCCTGTTCACAGGAACCAGTCACCTTTGCAGAT
GTGGCTGTGGTGTTCACCCCAGAAGAATGGGTGTTTCTGGACTCTACTCAGAGGAGCCTGTATAGAGATG
TGATGCTGGAGAACTACAGGAACCTGGCCTCTGTGGCTGATCAACTGTGCAAACCCAATGCGTTGTCTTA
TTTGGAAGAAAGAGGAGAGCAGTGGACCACTGACAGGGGCGTCCTCTCAGACACCTGTGCAGAACCTCAG
TGTCAACCCCAAGAGGCAATTCCTAGCCAAGATACTTTTACAGAGATCCTGTCCATTGATGTGAAAGGGG
AGCAACCTCAGCCTGGAGAAAAACTCTATAAATATAATGAACTTGAGAAACCTTTTAACAGCATTGAACC
ACTTTTCCAGTACCAGAGAATTCATGCTGGAGAGGCATCCTGTGAATGTCAAGAGATTAGAAATTCCTTC
TTCCAGAGTGCCCACCTAATTGTGCCCGAGAAAATCCGTAGTGGGGATAAATCCTATGCATGTAACAAAT
GTGAAAAATCCTTCAGATACAGCTCTGACCTTATCAGGCATGAGAAGACTCATACTGCAGAGAAGTGCTT
TGACTGTCAAGAATGTGGGCAAGCCTTCAAATATTCCTCGAATCTCCGGCGACACATGAGAACCCATACC
GGAGAGAAGCCATTTGAATGTAGTCAGTGTGGGAAAACCTTCACGAGGAACTTTAACCTGATTTTGCACC
AGAGAAACCACACAGGAGAGAAGCCCTACGAGTGTAAAGATTGTGGGAAAGCCTTCAATCAGCCATCATC
CCTCAGGAGCCACGTGAGAACTCACACTGGAGAGAAGCCCTTTGAATGCAGCCAGTGTGGGAAAGCCTTC
AGGGAACACTCTTCACTGAAGACACATCTGCGAACCCATACCAGAGAGAAACCATATGAATGCAACCAGT
GTGGCAAGCCCTTCCGGACGAGCACTCATCTGAACGTGCACAAGAGGATACACACAGGGGAGAAACTGTA
TGAGTGCGCGACTTGCGGTCAGGTCTTGAGTCGTCTTTCAACCCTGAAGAGTCACATGCGAACTCACACT
GGAGAGAAGCCCTATGTGTGCCAGGAATGTGGGCGAGCCTTCAGTGAGCCCTCATCCCTCAGGAAACATG
CAAGGACTCACAGTGGCAAGAAGCCCTATGCATGCCAGGAATGCGGGCGAGCCTTTGGTCAGTCTTCACA
TCTTATTGTACATGTGAGAACACACAGTGCCGGGAGACCCTATCAATGTAATCAGTGTGAGAAAGCCTTC
AGGCACAGCTCCTCACTCACTGTACACAAAAGAACCCATGTGGGAAGAGAGACCATTAGGAATGGCAGCC
TGCCTTTATCCATGTCTCATCCATACTGTGGGCCCCTTGCTAATTAGTAATGAACTAGTCCGTAACTTGA
AAGTATTTCGATTTCTTGGCTTTATATATCTTGTGGAAAGGACGAGCTTCTTCATCCCGTTTCACCACA
