>Addgene plasmid #142600 | TFORF0333 | depositor partial sequence | sequence record 279939 | Barcode
GCTTCTTCATCCCGTTTCACCACA
